Addgene plasmid #227913: pML499_SLC3A2-C-term_XTEN80-sfGFP-3xHA_pTMPLT
Purpose: Homology repair template for genome engineering. Organelle endogenous marker expressing GFP and epitope tags for mass spectrometry.
Depositing lab: Manuel Leonetti. Publication: Global organelle profiling reveals subcellular localization and remodeling at proteome scale. Hein MY, Peng D, Todorova V, McCarthy F, Kim K, Liu C, Savy L, Januel C, Baltazar-Nunez R, Sekhar M, Vaid S, Bax S, Vangipuram M, Burgess J, Njoya L, Wang E, Ivanov IE, Byrum JR, Pradeep S, Gonzalez CG, Aniseia Y, Creery JS, McMorrow AH, Sunshine S, Yeung-Levy S, DeFelice BC, Mehta SB, Itzhak DN, Elias JE, Leonetti MD. Cell. 2024 Dec 26:S0092-8674(24)01344-8. doi: 10.1016/j.cell.2024.11.028. PubMed 39742809.
Backbone
  Vector backbone: pTwist Amp High Copy
  Backbone manufacturer: Twist Biosciences
  Vector type: CRISPR
Growth in bacteria
  Bacterial resistance: Ampicillin, 100 μg/mL
  Growth temperature: 37°C
  Growth strain: DH5alpha
  Copy number: High Copy
Gene/Insert
  Gene/Insert name: SLC3A2 homology arms with XTEN80-sfGFP-3xHA for insertion at C terminus
  Species: H. sapiens (human)
  Cloning method: Gene Synthesis
Terms and licenses: Academic/Nonprofit Terms; Industry Terms: Not Available to Industry
How to cite: pML499_SLC3A2-C-term_XTEN80-sfGFP-3xHA_pTMPLT was a gift from Manuel Leonetti (Addgene plasmid # 227913 ; http://n2t.net/addgene:227913 ; RRID:Addgene_227913)
