[The description below was written by a language model from this plasmid's Addgene catalogue record and pLannotate feature annotations shown in this document.]
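Description:
pML499_SLC3A2-C-term_XTEN80-sfGFP-3xHA_pTMPLT is a 4,366 nt donor plasmid that serves as a homology-directed repair template for CRISPR-based knock-in at the human SLC3A2 locus. It was made by gene synthesis in the pTwist Amp High Copy backbone and is maintained in E. coli through a high-copy ColE1/pUC-type origin, with selection by the β-lactamase (AmpR) gene under its native bla promoter. The annotation also picks up a short attB1-like site and a small lacZα fragment in the backbone; these appear to be vector remnants with no stated role in the design.

The payload consists of SLC3A2 homology arms flanking a tag cassette intended for in-frame insertion at the C terminus of the endogenous protein. The feature table identifies a fragment of the SLC3A2 coding sequence upstream of the cassette, consistent with the left arm covering the end of the open reading frame. This is followed by an unannotated interval where the XTEN80 flexible linker named in the record would sit, then superfolder GFP and HA epitope sequence (annotated only as a partial 3xHA match). The downstream arm is not separately annotated. No mammalian promoter is recorded, as expected for a template whose tag is meant to be expressed from the native gene after integration; a nuclease and guide RNA would have to be supplied separately.

According to the record, the resulting tagged SLC3A2 acts as an endogenous organelle marker. The GFP provides fluorescence, and the epitope tags support capture for mass spectrometry in subcellular proteome profiling.
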