Features (pLannotate 1.2.2; 8 found; start..end, strand, type, name):
    162..521     +  CDS            SLC3A2 (fragment): 4F2_HUMAN - Also known as MDU1. Experimental evidence at protein level: Swiss-Prot protein existence level 1. (Microbial infection) In case of hepatitis C virus/HCV infection, the complex formed by SLC3A2 and SLC7A5/LAT1 plays a role in HCV propagation by facilitating viral entry into host cell and increasing L-leucine uptake-mediated mTORC1 signaling activation, thereby contributing to HCV-mediated pathogenesis. From Homo sapiens (Human).
    828..1520    +  CDS            Superfolder GFP: Superfolder GFP is a basic (constitutively fluorescent) green fluorescent protein published in 2005, derived from Aequorea victoria. It is reported to be a very rapidly-maturing weak dimer.
   1554..1580    +  CDS            3xHA (fragment): three tandem HA epitope tags
   2390..2978    -  rep_origin     ori: high-copy-number ColE1/pMB1/pBR322/pUC origin of replication
   3095..3119    -  protein_bind   attB1: mutant version of attB; recombination site for the Gateway® BP reaction BP Clonase™
   3219..4079    -  CDS            AmpR: β-lactamase; bla; confers resistance to ampicillin, carbenicillin, and related antibiotics
   4080..4184    -  promoter       AmpR promoter: bla
   4271..4314    -  CDS            lacZα (fragment): LacZα fragment of β-galactosidase; lacZ fragment
>Addgene plasmid #227913 | pML499_SLC3A2-C-term_XTEN80-sfGFP-3xHA_pTMPLT | addgene full sequence | sequence record 452493 | Addgene NGS Result
GGAGCTTACTGGTGTCACTTCGGCTGTAAGTGCCAACATGACTGTGAAGGTAAGAGTTCTAGATGGGTAG
AAACTGACCGGTGGAGGGTGGGCTGGGCTTGTAGAAGTCTGTACCCAGGGGAGCCCCTCACACGCTTCTG
CTATGTTTTTATCATTCTTAGGGCCAGAGTGAAGACCCTGGCTCCCTCCTTTCCTTGTTCCGGCGGCTGA
GTGACCAGCGGAGTAAGGAGCGCTCCCTACTGCATGGGGACTTCCACGCGTTCTCCGCTGGGCCTGGACT
CTTCTCCTATATCCGCCACTGGGACCAGAATGAGCGTTTTCTGGTAGTGCTTAACTTTGGGGATGTGGGC
CTCTCGGCTGGACTGCAGGCCTCCGACCTGCCTGCCAGCGCCAGCCTGCCAGCCAAGGCTGACCTCCTGC
TCAGCACCCAGCCAGGCCGTGAGGAGGGCTCCCCTCTTGAGCTGGAACGCCTGAAACTGGAGCCTCACGA
AGGGCTGCTGCTCCGCTTCCCCTACGCGGCCTCTGGTGGTACTTCCGGGGGAGGGCCGAGCTCTGGCGCA
CCCCCACCAAGTGGAGGGTCACCTGCCGGGTCCCCAACATCTACTGAAGAAGGCACCAGCGAATCCGCAA
CGCCCGAGTCAGGCCCTGGTACCTCCACAGAACCATCTGAAGGTAGTGCGCCTGGTTCCCCAGCTGGAAG
CCCTACTTCCACCGAAGAAGGCACGTCAACCGAACCAAGTGAAGGATCTGCCCCTGGGACCAGCACTGAA
CCATCTGAGGGTGGCGGATTGGAAGTTTTGTTTCAAGGTCCAGGATCTAACGGCAGCAGCAAGGGCGAGG
AGCTGTTCACCGGGGTGGTGCCCATCCTGGTCGAGCTGGACGGCGACGTAAACGGCCACAAGTTCAGCGT
GCGCGGCGAGGGCGAGGGCGATGCCACCAACGGCAAGCTGACCCTGAAGTTCATCTGCACCACCGGCAAG
CTGCCCGTGCCCTGGCCCACCCTCGTGACCACCCTGACCTACGGCGTGCAGTGCTTCAGCCGCTACCCCG
ACCACATGAAGCGCCACGACTTCTTCAAGTCCGCCATGCCCGAAGGCTACGTCCAGGAGCGCACCATCAG
CTTCAAGGACGACGGCACCTACAAGACCCGCGCCGAGGTGAAGTTCGAGGGCGACACCCTGGTGAACCGC
ATCGAGCTGAAGGGCATCGACTTCAAGGAGGACGGCAACATCCTGGGGCACAAGCTGGAGTACAACTTCA
ACAGCCACAACGTCTATATCACCGCCGACAAGCAGAAGAACGGCATCAAGGCCAACTTCAAGATCCGCCA
CAACGTGGAGGACGGCAGCGTGCAGCTCGCCGACCACTACCAGCAGAACACCCCCATCGGCGACGGCCCC
GTGCTGCTGCCCGACAACCACTACCTGAGCACCCAGTCCGTGCTGAGCAAAGACCCCAACGAGAAGCGCG
ATCACATGGTCCTGCTGGAGTTCGTGACCGCCGCCGGGATCACTGCTGGAGCTGGCTATCCATACGATGT
TCCAGATTACGCTTATCCGTATGACGTCCCGGACTATGCATACCCCTATGATGTACCCGACTACGCCGGT
GCAGGGAGTGGAAGTTGACTTCAGCCTGACATGGACCCACTACCCTTCTCCTTTCCTTCCCAGGCCCTTT
GGCTTCTGATTTTTCTCTTTTTTAAAAACAAACAAACAAACTGTTGCAGATTATGAGTGAACCCCCAAAT
AGGGTGTTTTCTGCCTTCAAATAAAAGTCACCCCTGCATGGTGAAGTCTTCCCTCTGCTTCTCTCATAGC
AGGAATTTCTCTCCTTCCTCCCCTCCCATGCGTCTCCTCCAACTCCTTCATTATTTATGTAGGGTCCCAG
GGCCAGAGGAGAGGGGGCCTCCCAAAGTCAACAGCATGGAGGTGTCAGGGCTGGGAAAGCACCCATGCCT
CACCCATGCTGGGCCACGGGGCTCTCTGGACATCTTGGGTCTTGCCGACTCTTAACTTCATCCCCTTCAG
CAAAGGGCTCTAGCCAAACATAGTTAGTTTTCCTGTTTTTGCAGACTTGGCCTTTCACGGAGAGTAGGGG
TGGGATGGTCTGGTTTTTAAAAGGTCGTCAGAAGACCGTCAGTGAAGGCTAGGTGGAGGCTCAGTGATGA
TAAGTCTGCGATGGTGGATGCATGTGTCATGGTCATAGCTGTTTCCTGTGTGAAATTGTTATCCGCTCAG
AGGGCACAATCCTATTCCGCGCTATCCGACAATCTCCAAGACATTAGGTGGAGTTCAGTTCGGCGTATGG
CATATGTCGCTGGAAAGAACATGTGAGCAAAAGGCCAGCAAAAGGCCAGGAACCGTAAAAAGGCCGCGTT
GCTGGCGTTTTTCCATAGGCTCCGCCCCCCTGACGAGCATCACAAAAATCGACGCTCAAGTCAGAGGTGG
CGAAACCCGACAGGACTATAAAGATACCAGGCGTTTCCCCCTGGAAGCTCCCTCGTGCGCTCTCCTGTTC
CGACCCTGCCGCTTACCGGATACCTGTCCGCCTTTCTCCCTTCGGGAAGCGTGGCGCTTTCTCATAGCTC
ACGCTGTAGGTATCTCAGTTCGGTGTAGGTCGTTCGCTCCAAGCTGGGCTGTGTGCACGAACCCCCCGTT
CAGCCCGACCGCTGCGCCTTATCCGGTAACTATCGTCTTGAGTCCAACCCGGTAAGACACGACTTATCGC
CACTGGCAGCAGCCACTGGTAACAGGATTAGCAGAGCGAGGTATGTAGGCGGTGCTACAGAGTTCTTGAA
GTGGTGGCCTAACTACGGCTACACTAGAAGAACAGTATTTGGTATCTGCGCTCTGCTGAAGCCAGTTACC
TTCGGAAAAAGAGTTGGTAGCTCTTGATCCGGCAAACAAACCACCGCTGGTAGCGGTGGTTTTTTTGTTT
GCAAGCAGCAGATTACGCGCAGAAAAAAAGGATCTCAAGAAGATCCTTTGATCTTTTCTACGGGGTCTGA
CGCTCTATTCAACAAAGCCGCCGTCCCGTCAAGTCAGCGTAAATGGGTAGGGGGCTTCAAATCGTCCTCG
TGATACCAATTCGGAGCCTGCTTTTTTGTACAAACTTGTTGATAATGGCAATTCAAGGATCTTCACCTAG
ATCCTTTTAAATTAAAAATGAAGTTTTAAATCAATCTAAAGTATATATGAGTAAACTTGGTCTGACAGTT
ACCAATGCTTAATCAGTGAGGCACCTATCTCAGCGATCTGTCTATTTCGTTCATCCATAGTTGCCTGACT
CCCCGTCGTGTAGATAACTACGATACGGGAGGGCTTACCATCTGGCCCCAGTGCTGCAATGATACCGCGA
GAGCCACGCTCACCGGCTCCAGATTTATCAGCAATAAACCAGCCAGCCGGAAGGGCCGAGCGCAGAAGTG
GTCCTGCAACTTTATCCGCCTCCATCCAGTCTATTAATTGTTGCCGGGAAGCTAGAGTAAGTAGTTCGCC
AGTTAATAGTTTGCGCAACGTTGTTGCCATTGCTACAGGCATCGTGGTGTCACGCTCGTCGTTTGGTATG
GCTTCATTCAGCTCCGGTTCCCAACGATCAAGGCGAGTTACATGATCCCCCATGTTGTGCAAAAAAGCGG
TTAGCTCCTTCGGTCCTCCGATCGTTGTCAGAAGTAAGTTGGCCGCAGTGTTATCACTCATGGTTATGGC
AGCACTGCATAATTCTCTTACTGTCATGCCATCCGTAAGATGCTTTTCTGTGACTGGTGAGTACTCAACC
AAGTCATTCTGAGAATAGTGTATGCGGCGACCGAGTTGCTCTTGCCCGGCGTCAATACGGGATAATACCG
CGCCACATAGCAGAACTTTAAAAGTGCTCATCATTGGAAAACGTTCTTCGGGGCGAAAACTCTCAAGGAT
CTTACCGCTGTTGAGATCCAGTTCGATGTAACCCACTCGTGCACCCAACTGATCTTCAGCATCTTTTACT
TTCACCAGCGTTTCTGGGTGAGCAAAAACAGGAAGGCAAAATGCCGCAAAAAAGGGAATAAGGGCGACAC
GGAAATGTTGAATACTCATACTCTTCCTTTTTCAATATTATTGAAGCATTTATCAGGGTTATTGTCTCAT
GAGCGGATACATATTTGAATGTATTTAGAAAAATAAACAAATAGGGGTTCCGCGCACATTTCCCCGAAAA
GTGCCAGATACCTGAAACAAAACCCATCGTACGGCCAAGGAAGTCTCCAATAACTGTGATCCACCACAAG
CGCCAGGGTTTTCCCAGTCACGACGTTGTAAAACGACGGCCAGTCATGCATAATCCGCACGCATCTGGAA
TAAGGAAGTGCCATTCCGCCTGACCT
